>Addgene plasmid #25034 | pT7-EGFP-C1-HsTNRC6Biso1 | depositor full sequence | sequence record 11552 | Author sequence
TAGTTATTAATAGTAATCAATTACGGGGTCATTAGTTCATAGCCCATATATGGAGTTCCGCGTTACATAA
CTTACGGTAAATGGCCCGCCTGGCTGACCGCCCAACGACCCCCGCCCATTGACGTCAATAATGACGTATG
TTCCCATAGTAACGCCAATAGGGACTTTCCATTGACGTCAATGGGTGGAGTATTTACGGTAAACTGCCCA
CTTGGCAGTACATCAAGTGTATCATATGCCAAGTACGCCCCCTATTGACGTCAATGACGGTAAATGGCCC
GCCTGGCATTATGCCCAGTACATGACCTTATGGGACTTTCCTACTTGGCAGTACATCTACGTATTAGTCA
TCGCTATTACCATGGTGATGCGGTTTTGGCAGTACATCAATGGGCGTGGATAGCGGTTTGACTCACGGGG
ATTTCCAAGTCTCCACCCCATTGACGTCAATGGGAGTTTGTTTTGGCACCAAAATCAACGGGACTTTCCA
AAATGTCGTAACAACTCCGCCCCATTGACGCAAATGGGCGGTAGGCGTGTACGGTGGGAGGTCTATATAA
GCAGAGCTCTCTGGCTAACTAGAGAACCCACTGCTTACTGGCTTATCGAAATTAATACGACTCACTATAG
GGAGACCCAAGCTCTAGCGCTACCGGTCGCCACCATGGTGAGCAAGGGCGAGGAGCTGTTCACCGGGGTG
GTGCCCATCCTGGTCGAGCTGGACGGCGACGTAAACGGCCACAAGTTCAGCGTGTCCGGCGAGGGCGAGG
GCGATGCCACCTACGGCAAGCTGACCCTGAAGTTCATCTGCACCACCGGCAAGCTGCCCGTGCCCTGGCC
CACCCTCGTGACCACCCTGACCTACGGCGTGCAGTGCTTCAGCCGCTACCCCGACCACATGAAGCAGCAC
GACTTCTTCAAGTCCGCCATGCCCGAAGGCTACGTCCAGGAGCGCACCATCTTCTTCAAGGACGACGGCA
ACTACAAGACCCGCGCCGAGGTGAAGTTCGAGGGCGACACCCTGGTGAACCGCATCGAGCTGAAGGGCAT
CGACTTCAAGGAGGACGGCAACATCCTGGGGCACAAGCTGGAGTACAACTACAACAGCCACAACGTCTAT
ATCATGGCCGACAAGCAGAAGAACGGCATCAAGGTGAACTTCAAGATCCGCCACAACATCGAGGACGGCA
GCGTGCAGCTCGCCGACCACTACCAGCAGAACACCCCCATCGGCGACGGCCCCGTGCTGCTGCCCGACAA
CCACTACCTGAGCACCCAGTCCGCCCTGAGCAAAGACCCCAACGAGAAGCGCGATCACATGGTCCTGCTG
GAGTTCGTGACCGCCGCCGGGATCACTCTCGGCATGGACGAGCTGTACAAGTCCGGACTCAGATCTCGAG
CTCAAGCTTCGATGAGAGAGAAGGAGCAAGAAAGGGAAGAACAGTTAATGGAAGACAAGAAAAGGAAGAA
AGAGGATAAAAAGAAAAAAGAAGCCACTCAGAAGGTCACGGAACAAAAAACCAAAGTGCCCGAAGTGACG
AAACCAAGTTTAAGCCAACCAACGGCCGCCAGCCCAATTGGCAGCTCTCCATCGCCACCAGTCAATGGTG
GCAACAATGCCAAAAGGGTGGCAGTGCCGAACGGACAACCGCCAAGCGCCGCCCGCTACATGCCTCGGGA
GGTGCCGCCGCGATTCCGTTGCCAGCAGGACCACAAAGTGTTACTAAAACGTGGGCAGCCCCCTCCACCG
TCCTGCATGCTCCTTGGGGGTGGGGCAGGGCCTCCTCCCTGCACAGCACCTGGAGCAAACCCAAACAACG
CACAAGTGACAGGAGCGCTGCTGCAGAGTGAGAGTGGGACTGCGCCAGACTCAACCCTTGGAGGTGCTGC
TGCTTCAAATTATGCAAATTCCACTTGGGGCTCGGGAGCCTCCTCCAACAACGGCACCTCCCCCAACCCA
ATTCACATCTGGGACAAGGTGATTGTAGACGGGTCTGACATGGAAGAGTGGCCTTGTATTGCCAGCAAAG
ACACTGAATCTTCTTCCGAAAACACCACCGATAACAACAGTGCCTCGAACCCTGGCTCTGAGAAGAGCAC
TCTGCCAGGAAGCACCACTAGTAACAAAGGAAAAGGGAGCCAGTGCCAGTCTGCAAGTTCTGGGAACGAA
TGTAATCTTGGGGTCTGGAAATCTGACCCTAAGGCTAAATCTGTTCAATCTTCCAACTCTACTACAGAGA
ACAACAATGGACTAGGAAATTGGAGGAATGTGAGTGGTCAGGATAGAATTGGACCTGGCTCTGGCTTCAG
CAACTTTAACCCAAATAGCAACCCATCTGCCTGGCCAGCACTGGTCCAAGAAGGAACTTCTAGGAAAGGG
GCATTGGAAACAGATAATAGTAATTCCAGTGCACAGGTTAGCACAGTAGGTCAGACATCCAGGGAACAGC
AGTCAAAGATGGAAAATGCGGGTGTTAATTTTGTTGTCTCTGGCAGAGAACAGGCTCAAATTCATAACAC
TGATGGACCAAAAAATGGAAACACTAACTCCTTGAACTTAAGTTCACCAAACCCCATGGAGAATAAGGGA
ATGCCCTTTGGAATGGGCTTGGGGAACACCTCCAGGAGCACTGATGCCCCTTCACAAAGCACTGGAGATC
GAAAGACTGGGAGTGTTGGATCTTGGGGTGCAGCTAGGGGGCCTTCTGGAACTGACACAGTCTCTGGACA
AGGCAATTCTGGAAACAATGGGAACAATGGAAAAGAGAGAGAGGACTCCTGGAAAGGAGCTTCTGTTCAG
AAATCAACTGGGTCAAAAAATGACTCTTGGGACAACAATAACAGGTCTACGGGTGGGTCCTGGAACTTTG
GCCCCCAGGACTCTAATGACAACAAATGGGGTGAAGGGAACAAAATGACATCTGGGGTCTCTCAGGGAGA
ATGGAAACAGCCGACTGGGTCTGATGAGTTGAAAATTGGAGAATGGAGTGGTCCAAACCAACCAAATTCT
AGCACTGGAGCATGGGACAATCAAAAGGGCCACCCCCTCCCTGAAAACCAAGGCAATGCCCAGGCTCCCT
GTTGGGGAAGATCTTCCAGCTCCACAGGAAGTGAAGTTGGAGGTCAAAGCACTGGAAGCAACCACAAAGC
AGGAAGTAGTGACAGTCATAACTCTGGCCGTCGGTCGTACAGGCCCACACATCCTGATTGTCAGGCTGTC
TTGCAGACTCTTTTGAGCCGAACTGATTTGGACCCCAGGGTGCTCTCAAACACTGGCTGGGGCCAAACTC
AAATTAAGCAGGACACAGTGTGGGACATTGAAGAGGTGCCAAGGCCTGAGGGGAAATCTGACAAAGGAAC
TGAGGGGTGGGAGAGCGCTGCCACACAGACCAAGAACTCAGGGGGCTGGGGAGATGCACCCAGCCAAAGC
AATCAAATGAAGTCTGGATGGGGGGAGCTCTCAGCCTCTACAGAGTGGAAAGACCCCAAGAACACAGGAG
GCTGGAATGACTACAAGAACAACAACTCTTCCAACTGGGGAGGAGGACGACCTGATGAAAAGACACCTTC
CTCTTGGAATGAGAATCCCAGCAAGGATCAGGGGTGGGGAGGTGGACGCCAGCCCAATCAAGGATGGTCT
TCTGGAAAGAATGGTTGGGGGGAGGAAGTCGATCAGACAAAAAACAGCAATTGGGAAAGTTCTGCAAGTA
AACCTGTGTCTGGGTGGGGTGAAGGAGGGCAGAATGAAATCGGGACTTGGGGTAATGGTGGCAATGCAAG
CCTAGCTTCAAAAGGTGGGTGGGAGGATTGCAAAAGATCCCCAGCATGGAATGAGACGGGCCGACAGCCC
AATTCCTGGAATAAACAACACCAACAGCAGCAGCCCCCACAGCAGCCGCCGCCACCACAACCAGAGGCTT
CTGGTTCGTGGGGAGGCCCACCCCCACCACCTCCAGGCAACGTTCGACCTTCCAATTCCAGCTGGAGCAG
CGGGCCACAGCCTGCAACACCTAAGGATGAGGAACCCAGTGGTTGGGAAGAGCCATCCCCACAGTCAATT
AGTCGGAAAATGGACATTGATGATGGCACTTCAGCATGGGGAGACCCTAACAGTTATAACTACAAGAATG
TGAATCTGTGGGATAAGAATTCCCAAGGGGGCCCAGCACCTCGAGAACCAAACCTGCCCACCCCAATGAC
CAGTAAATCGGCATCAGATTCCAAATCTATGCAAGACGGCTGGGGGGAGAGTGACGGGCCAGTCACAGGA
GCTCGCCATCCCAGCTGGGAAGAGGAGGAGGATGGAGGAGTCTGGAACACCACTGGCTCTCAGGGCAGTG
CTTCCTCCCACAACTCAGCAAGCTGGGGACAAGGAGGAAAGAAACAAATGAAGTGCTCACTCAAAGGAGG
AAACAATGATTCATGGATGAATCCTCTTGCCAAACAGTTTTCAAATATGGGATTGCTGAGTCAGACTGAA
GATAATCCAAGCAGCAAAATGGATTTGTCTGTAGGAAGCCTTTCAGATAAAAAATTTGATGTGGACAAGC
GAGCGATGAATCTCGGGGATTTTAATGATATCATGAGGAAGGATCGATCTGGGTTCCGTCCACCTAATTC
CAAAGACATGGGAACCACAGATAGTGGGCCTTATTTTGAGAAGGGCGGTAGTCGTGGTTTGTTTGGAAAC
AGCACAGCACAATCGAGAGGTCTGCACACACCCGTGCGGCCACTAAATTCTTCTCCCAGTCTCCGGGCGC
AAGTGCCTCCCCAGTTTATTTCCCCCCAGGTTTCTGCCTCAATGCTCAAGCAGTTTCCCAACAGTGGCCT
GAGTCCAGGTCTTTTCAATGTGGGGCCCCAGTTATCTCCTCAACAAATTGCCATGCTGAGCCAGCTTCCA
CAAATTCCCCAGTTTCAGTTGGCATGTCAGCTTCTCTTGCAGCAGCAGCAACAGCAGCGGTTGTTACAGA
ACCAGAGAAAGATTTCTCAAGCTGTACGCCAACAGCAAGAGCAGCAGCTGGCTCGAATGGTGAGTGCACT
GCAGCAGCAGCAGCAGCAGCAGAGGCAGCCAGGCATGAAGCACTCGCCCTCTCATCCTGTTGGGCCCAAG
CCGCATCTGGACAACATGGTACCCAACGCATTGAATGTGGGGCTCCCAGACCTTCAAACCAAAGGGCCAA
TACCTGGATATGGTTCTGGCTTCAGCTCTGGCGGCATGGACTATGGCATGGTTGGTGGGAAGGAGGCTGG
AACCGAGTCTCGCTTTAAACAGTGGACCTCCATGATGGAGGGGCTGCCCTCTGTAGCCACACAGGAAGCC
AATATGCACAAAAATGGCGCTATAGTGGCCCCTGGTAAAACCCGGGGAGGGTCACCGTACAACCAGTTTG
ATATCATCCCTGGTGACACACTGGGTGGCCATACGGGTCCTGCTGGTGATAGCTGGTTACCTGCCAAATC
TCCACCAACAAATAAAATCGGAAGTAAATCCAGCAATGCCAGTTGGCCTCCAGAATTCCAACCAGGAGTG
CCATGGAAAGGTATCCAAAACATTGACCCTGAATCTGACCCCTATGTCACCCCAGGAAGTGTGCTGGGGG
GTACAGCCACATCTCCCATTGTAGATACTGACCACCAACTGCTGCGGGATAACACCACAGGGTCTAATTC
TTCCCTCAACACCTCGCTGCCTTCACCTGGTGCCTGGCCCTACAGTGCCTCTGACAACTCCTTTACCAAC
GTTCATAGCACTTCAGCAAAGTTCCCTGATTACAAATCAACATGGTCCCCAGATCCCATAGGACACAACC
CCACTCATCTCTCCAACAAGATGTGGAAAAACCATATTTCCTCCAGGAACACTGCACCGCTGCCCCGCCC
ACCTCCTGGTCTGACCAACCCCAAACCATCATCTCCCTGGAGCAGCACAGCACCCCGATCAGTCAGGGGG
TGGGGGACACAGGACTCACGGCTCGCCTCGGCCTCTACCTGGAGTGATGGTGGCTCAGTTCGTCCTAGTT
ACTGGCTGGTTCTTCACAATCTCACCCCACAGATTGATGGGTCAACCTTGAGAACGATCTGCATGCAGCA
TGGCCCACTGCTGACATTCCATCTGAATCTAACCCAGGGCACTGCCCTGATCCGATACAGCACCAAACAG
GAGGCGGCCAAGGCCCAAACTGCACTGCACATGTGTGTGTTGGGAAACACTACCATCCTTGCTGAGTTTG
CCACTGATGATGAAGTCAGCCGCTTTCTGGCACAAGCTCAGCCCCCTACACCTGCAGCAACCCCAAGTGC
GCCAGCTGCGGGGTGGCAGTCGCTGGAGACCGGCCAGAACCAGTCAGATCCCGTGGGACCTGCTCTGAAT
CTTTTTGGTGGGTCCACTGGGCTCGGGCAGTGGAGCAGCAGCGCTGGTGGCAGCAGCGGGGCCGATCTTG
CTGGCGCTTCATTGTGGGGGCCCCCAAACTATTCTTCTAGCTTATGGGGAGTCCCAACGGTGGAAGATCC
CCATAGGATGGGCAGCCCTGCTCCTTTACTACCTGGTGACCTTCTGGGAGGAGGGTCGGATTCAATCTGA
GGATCCACCGGATCTAGATAACTGATCATAATCAGCCATACCACATTTGTAGAGGTTTTACTTGCTTTAA
AAAACCTCCCACACCTCCCCCTGAACCTGAAACATAAAATGAATGCAATTGTTGTTGTTAACTTGTTTAT
TGCAGCTTATAATGGTTACAAATAAAGCAATAGCATCACAAATTTCACAAATAAAGCATTTTTTTCACTG
CATTCTAGTTGTGGTTTGTCCAAACTCATCAATGTATCTTAACGCGTAAATTGTAAGCGTTAATATTTTG
TTAAAATTCGCGTTAAATTTTTGTTAAATCAGCTCATTTTTTAACCAATAGGCCGAAATCGGCAAAATCC
CTTATAAATCAAAAGAATAGACCGAGATAGGGT
[37 nt withheld, positions 6964-7000]
AAAGAACGTGGACTCCAACGTCAAAGG
[49 nt withheld, positions 7028-7076]
T
[91 nt withheld, positions 7078-7168]
G
[124 nt withheld, positions 7170-7293]
CAGGTGGCACTTTTCGGGGAAATGTGCGCGGAACCCCTATTTGTTTATTTTTCTAAATACATTCAAATAT
GTATCCGCTCATGAGACAATAACCCTGATAAATGCTTCAATAATATTGAAAAAGGAAGAGTCCTGAGGCG
GAAAGAACCAGCTGTGGAATGTGTGTCAGTTAGGGTGTGGAAAGTCCCCAGGCTCCCCAGCAGGCAGAAG
TATGCAAAGCATGCATCTCAATTAGTCAGCAACCAGGTGTGGAAAGTCCCCAGGCTCCCCAGCAGGCAGA
AGTATGCAAAGCATGCATCTCAATTAGTCAGCAACCATAGTCCCGCCCCTAACTCCGCCCATCCCGCCCC
TAACTCCGCCCAGTTCCGCCCATTCTCCGCCCCATGGCTGACTAATTTTTTTTATTTATGCAGAGGCCGA
GGCCGCCTCGGCCTCTGAGCTATTCCAGAAGTAGTGAGGAGGCTTTTTTGGAGGCCTAGGCTTTTGCAAA
GATCGATCAAGAGACAGGATGAGGATCGTTTCGCATGATTGAACAAGATGGATTGCACGCAGGTTCTCCG
GCCGCTTGGGTGGAGAGGCTATTCGGCTATGACTGGGCACAACAGACAATCGGCTGCTCTGATGCCGCCG
TGTTCCGGCTGTCAGCGCAGGGGCGCCCGGTTCTTTTTGTCAAGACCGACCTGTCCGGTGCCCTGAATGA
ACTGCAAGACGAGGCAGCGCGGCTATCGTGGCTGGCCACGACGGGCGTTCCTTGCGCAGCTGTGCTCGAC
GTTGTCACTGAAGCGGGAAGGGACTGGCTGCTATTGGGCGAAGTGCCGGGGCAGGATCTCCTGTCATCTC
ACCTTGCTCCTGCCGAGAAAGTATCCATCATGGCTGATGCAATGCGGCGGCTGCATACGCTTGATCCGGC
TACCTGCCCATTCGACCACCAAGCGAAACATCGCATCGAGCGAGCACGTACTCGGATGGAAGCCGGTCTT
GTCGATCAGGATGATCTGGACGAAGAGCATCAGGGGCTCGCGCCAGCCGAACTGTTCGCCAGGCTCAAGG
CGAGCATGCCCGACGGCGAGGATCTCGTCGTGACCCATGGCGATGCCTGCTTGCCGAATATCATGGTGGA
AAATGGCCGCTTTTCTGGATTCATCGACTGTGGCCGGCTGGGTGTGGCGGACCGCTATCAGGACATAGCG
TTGGCTACCCGTGATATTGCTGAAGAGCTTGGCGGCGAATGGGCTGACCGCTTCCTCGTGCTTTACGGTA
TCGCCGCTCCCGATTCGCAGCGCATCGCCTTCTATCGCCTTCTTGACGAGTTCTTCTGAGCGGGACTCTG
GGGTTCGAAATGACCGACCAAGCGACGCCCAACCTGCCATCACGAGATTTCGATTCCACCGCCGCCTTCT
ATGAAAGGTTGGGCTTCGGAATCGTTTTCCGGGACGCCGGCTGGATGATCCTCCAGCGCGGGGATCTCAT
GCTGGAGTTCTTCGCCCACCCTAGGGGGAGGCTAACTGAAACACGGAAGGAGACAATACCGGAAGGAACC
CGCGCTATGACGGCAATAAAAAGACAGAATAAAACGCACGGTGTTGGGTCGTTTGTTCATAAACGCGGGG
TTCGGTCCCAGGGCTGGCACTCTGTCGATACCCCACCGAGACCCCATTGGGGCCAATACGCCCGCGTTTC
TTCCTTTTCCCCACCCCACCCCCCAAGTTCGGGTGAAGGCCCAGGGCTCGCAGCCAACGTCGGGGCGGCA
GGCCCTGCCATAGCCTCAGGTTACTCATATATACTTTAGATTGATTTAAAACTTCATTTTTAATTTAAAA
GGATCTAGGTGAAGATCCTTTTTGATAATCTCATGACCAAAATCCCTTAACGTGAGTTTTCGTTCCACTG
AGCGTCAGACCCCGTAGAAAAGATCAAAGGATCTTCTTGAGATCCTTTTTTTCTGCGCGTAATCTGCTGC
TTGCAAACAAAAAAACCACCGCTACCAGCGGTGGTTTGTTTGCCGGATCAAGAGCTACCAACTCTTTTTC
CGAAGGTAACTGGCTTCAGCAGAGCGCAGATACCAAATACTGTCCTTCTAGTGTAGCCGTAGTTAGGCCA
CCACTTCAAGAACTCTGTAGCACCGCCTACATACCTCGCTCTGCTAATCCTGTTACCAGTGGCTGCTGCC
AGTGGCGATAAGTCGTGTCTTACCGGGTTGGACTCAAGACGATAGTTACCGGATAAGGCGCAGCGGTCGG
GCTGAACGGGGGGTTCGTGCACACAGCCCAGCTTGGAGCGAACGACCTACACCGAACTGAGATACCTACA
GCGTGAGCTATGAGAAAGCGCCACGCTTCCCGAAGGGAGAAAGGCGGACAGGTATCCGGTAAGCGGCAGG
GTCGGAACAGGAGAGCGCACGAGGGAGCTTCCAGGGGGAAACGCCTGGTATCTTTATAGTCCTGTCGGGT
TTCGCCACCTCTGACTTGAGCGTCGATTTTTGTGATGCTCGTCAGGGGGGCGGAGCCTATGGAAAAACGC
CAGCAACGCGGCCTTTTTACGGTTCCTGGCCTTTTGCTGGCCTTTTGCTCACATGTTCTTTCCTGCGTTA
TCCCCTGATTCTGTGGATAACCGTATTACCGCCATGCAT
Features (pLannotate 1.2.2; 17 found; start..end, strand, type, name):
     61..364     +  enhancer       CMV enhancer: human cytomegalovirus immediate early enhancer
    365..568     +  promoter       CMV promoter: human cytomegalovirus (CMV) immediate early promoter
    564..597     +  LTR            5' LTR (truncated) (fragment): truncated 5' long terminal repeat (LTR) from HIV-1
    613..631     +  promoter       T7 promoter: promoter for bacteriophage T7 RNA polymerase
    665..1381    +  CDS            EGFP: EGFP is a basic (constitutively fluorescent) green fluorescent protein published in 1996, derived from Aequorea victoria. It is reported to be a rapidly-maturing weak dimer with moderate acid sensitivity.
   1382..1412    +  misc_feature   MCS (fragment): multiple cloning site
   1412..6577    +  CDS            TNRC6B (fragment): TNR6B_HUMAN - Also known as KIAA1093. Experimental evidence at protein level: Swiss-Prot protein existence level 1. Plays a role in RNA-mediated gene silencing by both micro- RNAs (miRNAs) and short interfering RNAs (siRNAs) (PubMed:16289642, PubMed:19167051, PubMed:19304925, PubMed:32354837). Required for miRNA- dependent translational repression and siRNA-dependent endonucleolytic cleavage of complementary mRNAs by argonaute family proteins (PubMed:16289642, PubMed:19167051, PubMed:19304925, PubMed:32354837). As scaffolding protein associates with argonaute proteins bound to partially comple
   6603..6687    +  CDS            large T antigen (fragment): large T antigen from SV40 (simian virus 40)
   6710..6831    +  polyA_signal   SV40 poly(A) signal: SV40 polyadenylation signal
   6865..7293    -  rep_origin     f1 ori (sequence partly withheld): f1 bacteriophage origin of replication; arrow indicates direction of (+) strand synthesis
   7320..7424    +  promoter       AmpR promoter: bla
   7426..7783    +  promoter       SV40 promoter: SV40 enhancer and early promoter
   7818..8612    +  CDS            NeoR/KanR: aminoglycoside phosphotransferase from Tn5; aph(3')-II (or nptII); confers resistance to neomycin, kanamycin, and G418 (Geneticin®)
   8633..8785    +  CDS            ble (fragment): BLE_KLEPN - Experimental evidence at protein level: Swiss-Prot protein existence level 1. Binding protein with a strong affinity to the bleomycin family of antibiotics. Binds to CL990; an antimitotic-antibiotic compound. From Klebsiella pneumoniae.
   8844..8891    +  polyA_signal   HSV TK poly(A) signal: herpes simplex virus thymidine kinase polyadenylation signal (Cole and Stacy, 1985)
   8982..8998    -  polyA_signal   bGH poly(A) signal (fragment): bovine growth hormone polyadenylation signal
   9220..9808    +  rep_origin     ori: high-copy-number ColE1/pMB1/pBR322/pUC origin of replication
