[The description below was written by a language model from this plasmid's Addgene catalogue record and pLannotate feature annotations shown in this document.]
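Description:
pT7-EGFP-C1-HsTNRC6Biso1 is a mammalian expression plasmid of about 9.9 kb built on the Clontech pEGFP-C1 backbone, carrying human TNRC6B isoform 1 as an N-terminal EGFP fusion. The roughly 5.2 kb TNRC6B coding sequence was inserted between the HindIII and BamHI sites of the multiple cloning site, both of which are retained, so that it reads in frame downstream of EGFP. Transcription is driven by the human cytomegalovirus immediate early enhancer and promoter and terminated by the SV40 polyadenylation signal. As the name indicates, a bacteriophage T7 promoter lies between the CMV promoter and the EGFP start, which would allow the fusion transcript to be made with T7 RNA polymerase as well.

The plasmid is propagated in E. coli at high copy from a ColE1/pUC-type origin, and also carries an f1 origin. A single Tn5 aminoglycoside phosphotransferase gene (NeoR/KanR) serves both hosts: a bacterial bla-type promoter gives kanamycin resistance in E. coli, while the adjacent SV40 enhancer/early promoter and the HSV TK polyadenylation signal give G418 resistance in mammalian cells. Several short hits in the automated annotation (a truncated HIV-1 LTR, SV40 large T antigen, ble and bGH poly(A) fragments) are small partial matches within backbone sequence and are probably not functional elements.

TNRC6B is a GW182-family scaffold protein that associates with Argonaute proteins and is required for miRNA- and siRNA-mediated silencing. The construct comes from a study of how the C-terminal domains of human TNRC6A, B and C silence bound transcripts independently of Argonautes. It suits expression of fluorescently tagged, full-length TNRC6B in human cells for localisation, interaction or silencing assays.
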