Addgene plasmid #25034: pT7-EGFP-C1-HsTNRC6Biso1
Depositing lab: Elisa Izaurralde. Depositing organization: Max Planck Institute for Developmental Biology. Publication: The C-terminal domains of human TNRC6A, TNRC6B, and TNRC6C silence bound transcripts independently of Argonaute proteins. Lazzaretti D, Tournier I, Izaurralde E. RNA. 2009 Jun . 15(6):1059-66. 10.1261/rna.1606309 PubMed 19383768.
Backbone
  Vector backbone: pEGFP-C1
  Backbone manufacturer: Clontech
  Backbone size w/o insert (bp): 4753
  Vector type: Mammalian Expression
  Selectable markers: Neomycin (select with G418)
Growth in bacteria
  Bacterial resistance: Kanamycin, 50 μg/mL
  Growth temperature: 37°C
  Growth strain: DH5alpha
  Growth instructions: Dh5 alpha or XL1-blue
  Copy number: High Copy
Gene/Insert
  Gene/Insert name: TNRC6B (alt name: TNRC6B isoform 1)
  Species: H. sapiens (human)
  Insert size (bp): 5169
  GenBank ID: NM_015088
  Entrez Gene: TNRC6B (a.k.a. GDSBA)
  Tag / fusion protein: EGFP (N terminal on backbone)
  Cloning method: Restriction Enzyme; 5′ cloning site HindIII (not destroyed); 3′ cloning site BamHI (not destroyed)
  Sequencing primers: 5′ EGFP-C; 3′ SV40pA-R
Terms and licenses: Academic/Nonprofit Terms; Industry Terms: Not Available to Industry
Depositor comments: GenBank/EntrezID is NM_015088.1
How to cite: pT7-EGFP-C1-HsTNRC6Biso1 was a gift from Elisa Izaurralde (Addgene plasmid # 25034 ; http://n2t.net/addgene:25034 ; RRID:Addgene_25034)
