>Addgene plasmid #25034 | pT7-EGFP-C1-HsTNRC6Biso1 | addgene partial sequence | sequence record 31082 | 25034 with EGFP-C
GAGCTGTACAAGTCCGGACTCAGATCTCGAGCTCAAGCTTCGATGAGAGAGAAGGAGCAAGAAAGGGAAG
AACAGTTAATGGAAGACAAGAAAAGGAAGAAAGAGGATAAAAAGAAAAAAGAAGCCACTCAGAAGGTCAC
GGAACAAAAAACCAAAGTGCCCGAAGTGACGAAACCAAGTTTAAGCCAACCAACGGCCGCCAGCCCAATT
GGCAGCTCTCCATCGCCACCAGTCAATGGTGGCAACAATGCCAAAAGGGTGGCAGTGCCGAACGGACAAC
CGCCAAGCGCCGCCCGCTACATGCCTCGGGAGGTGCCGCCGCGATTCCGTTGCCAGCAGGACCACAAAGT
GTTACTAAAACGTGGGCAGCCCCCTCCACCGTCCTGCATGCTCCTTGGGGGTGGGGCAGGGCCTCCTCCC
TGCACAGCACCTGGAGCAAACCCAAACAACGCACAAGTGACAGGAGCGCTGCTGCAGAGTGAGAGTGGGA
CTGCGCCAGACTCAACCCTTGGAGGTGCTGCTGCTTCAAATTATGCAAATTCCACTTGGGGCTCGGGAGC
CTCCTCCAACAACGGCACCTCCCCCAACCCAATTCACATCTGGGACAAGGTGATTGTAGACGGGTCTGAC
ATGGAAGAGTGGCCTTGTATTGCCAGCAAAGACACTGAATCTTCTTCCGAAAACACCACCGATAACAACA
GTGCCTCGAACCCTGGCTCTGAGAAGAGCACTCTGCCAGGAAGCACCACTAGTAACAAAGGAAAAGGGAG
CCAGTGCCAGTCTGCAAGTTCTGGGAACGAATGTAATCTTGGGGTCTGGAAATCTGANCC
